Addgene plasmid #204697: pcDNA5-FRT/TO-mNeonGreen-BRD4-p300
Purpose: This plasmid allows for inducible expression of engineered BRD4-p300 fusion tagged with mNeonGreen, in mammalian cells.
Depositing lab: Michael Rosen. Depositing organization: University of Texas Southwestern Medical Center. Publication: Molecular features driving condensate formation and gene expression by the BRD4-NUT fusion oncoprotein are overlapping but distinct. Kosno M, Currie SL, Kumar A, Xing C, Rosen MK. Sci Rep. 2023 Jul 24;13(1):11907. doi: 10.1038/s41598-023-39102-9. PubMed 37488172.
Backbone
  Vector backbone: pcDNA5
  Backbone manufacturer: Thermo Fisher Scientific
  Backbone size w/o insert (bp): 5160
  Vector type: Mammalian Expression
Growth in bacteria
  Bacterial resistance: Ampicillin, 100 μg/mL
  Growth temperature: 37°C
  Growth strain: DH5alpha
  Copy number: High Copy
Gene/Insert
  Gene/Insert name: BRD4-p300
  Species: H. sapiens (human)
  Insert size (bp): 10158
  Mutation: direct fusion of BRD4 to p300
  Entrez Gene: BRD4 (a.k.a. CAP, CDLS6, FSHRG4, HUNK1, HUNKI, MCAP); EP300 (a.k.a. KAT3B, MKHK2, RSTS2, p300)
  Promoter: CMV
  Tag / fusion protein: mNeonGreen (N terminal on insert)
  Cloning method: Restriction Enzyme; 5′ cloning site HindIII (not destroyed); 3′ cloning site XhoI (not destroyed)
  Sequencing primers: 5′ CCATAGAAGACACCGGGACCGATCC; 3′ TAGAAGGCACAGTCGAGG
Terms and licenses: Academic/Nonprofit Terms; Industry Terms: Not Available to Industry
Depositor comments: NLS, mNeonGreen other inserts are a fusion of two genes / All our plasmids are pcDNA5-FRT/TO and are used in a co-transfection with Flp recombinase expression vector, pOG44.
How to cite: pcDNA5-FRT/TO-mNeonGreen-BRD4-p300 was a gift from Michael Rosen (Addgene plasmid # 204697 ; http://n2t.net/addgene:204697 ; RRID:Addgene_204697)
