[The description below was written by a language model from this plasmid's Addgene catalogue record and pLannotate feature annotations shown in this document.]
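Description:
pcDNA5-FRT/TO-mNeonGreen-BRD4-p300 is a mammalian expression plasmid of about 15.2 kb, built on the pcDNA5/FRT/TO backbone and designed for tetracycline-inducible expression of an engineered human BRD4-p300 fusion protein. In bacteria it is maintained through a high-copy ColE1/pUC-type origin and selected with ampicillin via the β-lactamase gene. The annotation also picks up small backbone remnants (f1 ori, lac promoter/operator and bom fragments) that have no evident role in the construct's use.

The expression cassette is driven by the CMV enhancer and immediate-early promoter, followed directly by two short tet operator matches. This is the "TO" arrangement that keeps the promoter repressed in cells expressing the Tet repressor until tetracycline or doxycycline is added. Downstream lies an mNeonGreen coding sequence fused at the N-terminus of the roughly 10.2 kb insert, which was cloned between HindIII and XhoI and joins BRD4 directly to p300 (EP300). The feature table recognises only parts of this open reading frame (BRD4 segments and the p300 catalytic acetyltransferase core), so the exact boundaries of each partner are not defined by the record. The depositor also mentions an NLS, which is not annotated. A bGH polyadenylation signal terminates the transcript.

Beyond the cassette sits an FRT site immediately upstream of a hygromycin resistance gene that has no annotated promoter of its own, followed by an SV40 poly(A) signal. When the plasmid is co-transfected with the Flp recombinase vector pOG44, as the depositor describes, it integrates at a genomic FRT site in a suitable host line. In the standard design of this system, integration is what activates hygromycin resistance, yielding isogenic stable lines. The associated study concerns condensate formation and gene expression driven by the BRD4-NUT fusion oncoprotein, and the green tag allows the fusion to be imaged in cells.
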