Features (pLannotate 1.2.2; 24 found; start..end, strand, type, name):
     28..80      -  misc_feature   bom (fragment): basis of mobility region from pBR322
    235..614     +  enhancer       CMV enhancer: human cytomegalovirus immediate early enhancer
    615..818     +  promoter       CMV promoter: human cytomegalovirus (CMV) immediate early promoter
    820..839     +  promoter       PLtetO-1 promoter (fragment): modified phage lambda PL promoter with tet operator sites (Lutz and Bujard, 1997)
    841..860     +  promoter       PLtetO-1 promoter (fragment): modified phage lambda PL promoter with tet operator sites (Lutz and Bujard, 1997)
    868..901     +  promoter       TRE3GV promoter (fragment): 3rd-generation Tet-responsive promoter that can be activated by binding of Tet-On® 3G, optimized for retroviral and lentiviral vectors
   1020..1724    +  CDS            mNeonGreen: mNeonGreen is a basic (constitutively fluorescent) green/yellow fluorescent protein published in 2013, derived from Branchiostoma lanceolatum. It is reported to be a very rapidly-maturing monomer with moderate acid sensitivity.
   1746..3944    +  CDS            BRD4 (fragment) (sequence partly withheld): BRD4_HUMAN - Also known as HUNK1. Experimental evidence at protein level: Swiss-Prot protein existence level 1. [Isoform B]: Acts as a chromatin insulator in the DNA damage response pathway. Inhibits DNA damage response signaling by recruiting the condensin-2 complex to acetylated histones, leading to chromatin structure remodeling, insulating the region from DNA damage response by limiting spreading of histone H2AX/H2A.x phosphorylation. From Homo sapiens (Human).
   6192..6764    +  CDS            Brd4 (fragment): BRD4_MOUSE - Also known as Mcap. Experimental evidence at protein level: Swiss-Prot protein existence level 1. Chromatin reader protein that recognizes and binds acetylated histones and plays a key role in transmission of epigenetic memory across cell divisions and transcription regulation. Remains associated with acetylated chromatin throughout the entire cell cycle and provides epigenetic memory for postmitotic G1 gene transcription by preserving acetylated chromatin status and maintaining high-order chromatin structure (PubMed:10938129). During interphase, plays a key role in regulating the
   7041..8891    +  CDS            p300 core: catalytic histone acetyltransferase core of the human E1A-associated protein p300 (Delvecchio et al., 2013); EP300
  11205..11429   +  polyA_signal   bGH poly(A) signal: bovine growth hormone polyadenylation signal
  11433..11454   +  promoter       SV40 promoter (fragment): SV40 enhancer and early promoter
  11475..11708   +  rep_origin     f1 ori (fragment) (sequence partly withheld): f1 bacteriophage origin of replication; arrow indicates direction of (+) strand synthesis
  11713..11760   +  protein_bind   FRT: FLP-mediated recombination occurs in the 8-bp core sequence TCTAGAAA (Turan and Bode, 2011). FLP recombinase from the Saccharomyces cerevisiae 2μ plasmid
  11768..12790   +  CDS            HygR: aminoglycoside phosphotransferase from E. coli; aph(4)-Ia; confers resistance to hygromycin
  12800..12925   +  CDS            ble (fragment): BLE_KLEPN - Experimental evidence at protein level: Swiss-Prot protein existence level 1. Binding protein with a strong affinity to the bleomycin family of antibiotics. Binds to CL990; an antimitotic-antibiotic compound. From Klebsiella pneumoniae.
  12920..13041   +  polyA_signal   SV40 poly(A) signal: SV40 polyadenylation signal
  13112..13134   -  protein_bind   lac operator (fragment): The lac repressor binds to the lac operator to inhibit transcription in E. coli. This inhibition can be relieved by adding lactose or isopropyl-β-D-thiogalactopyranoside (IPTG). lac repressor encoded by lacI
  13138..13168   -  promoter       lac promoter: promoter for the E. coli lac operon
  13183..13204   -  protein_bind   CAP binding site: CAP binding activates transcription in the presence of cAMP. E. coli catabolite activator protein
  13217..13309   -  CDS            lacI (fragment): lac repressor; lacI; The lac repressor binds to the lac operator to inhibit transcription in E. coli. This inhibition can be relieved by adding lactose or isopropyl-β-D-thiogalactopyranoside (IPTG).
  13492..14080   -  rep_origin     ori: high-copy-number ColE1/pMB1/pBR322/pUC origin of replication
  14251..15111   -  CDS            AmpR: β-lactamase; bla; confers resistance to ampicillin, carbenicillin, and related antibiotics
  15112..15216   -  promoter       AmpR promoter: bla
>Addgene plasmid #204697 | pcDNA5-FRT/TO-mNeonGreen-BRD4-p300 | addgene full sequence | sequence record 405168 | Addgene NGS Result
GACGGATCGGGAGATCTCCCGATCCCCTATGGTGCACTCTCAGTACAATCTGCTCTGATGCCGCATAGTT
AAGCCAGTATCTGCTCCCTGCTTGTGTGTTGGAGGTCGCTGAGTAGTGCGCGAGCAAAATTTAAGCTACA
ACAAGGCAAGGCTTGACCGACAATTGCATGAAGAATCTGCTTAGGGTTAGGCGTTTTGCGCTGCTTCGCG
ATGTACGGGCCAGATATACGCGTTGACATTGATTATTGACTAGTTATTAATAGTAATCAATTACGGGGTC
ATTAGTTCATAGCCCATATATGGAGTTCCGCGTTACATAACTTACGGTAAATGGCCCGCCTGGCTGACCG
CCCAACGACCCCCGCCCATTGACGTCAATAATGACGTATGTTCCCATAGTAACGCCAATAGGGACTTTCC
ATTGACGTCAATGGGTGGAGTATTTACGGTAAACTGCCCACTTGGCAGTACATCAAGTGTATCATATGCC
AAGTACGCCCCCTATTGACGTCAATGACGGTAAATGGCCCGCCTGGCATTATGCCCAGTACATGACCTTA
TGGGACTTTCCTACTTGGCAGTACATCTACGTATTAGTCATCGCTATTACCATGGTGATGCGGTTTTGGC
AGTACATCAATGGGCGTGGATAGCGGTTTGACTCACGGGGATTTCCAAGTCTCCACCCCATTGACGTCAA
TGGGAGTTTGTTTTGGCACCAAAATCAACGGGACTTTCCAAAATGTCGTAACAACTCCGCCCCATTGACG
CAAATGGGCGGTAGGCGTGTACGGTGGGAGGTCTATATAAGCAGAGCTCTCCCTATCAGTGATAGAGATC
TCCCTATCAGTGATAGAGATCGTCGACGAGCTCGTTTAGTGAACCGTCAGATCGCCTGGAGACGCCATCC
ACGCTGTTTTGACCTCCATAGAAGACACCGGGACCGATCCAGCCTCCGGACTCTAGCGTTTAAACTTAAG
CTTATGGGACCGGCTGCCAAGCGCGTGAAACTCGATGGCGTGAGCAAGGGCGAGGAGGATAACATGGCCT
CTCTCCCAGCGACACATGAGTTACACATCTTTGGCTCCATCAACGGTGTGGACTTTGACATGGTGGGTCA
GGGCACCGGCAATCCAAATGATGGTTATGAGGAGTTAAACCTGAAGTCCACCAAGGGTGACCTCCAGTTC
TCCCCCTGGATTCTGGTCCCTCATATCGGGTATGGCTTCCATCAGTACCTGCCCTACCCTGACGGGATGT
CGCCTTTCCAGGCCGCAATGGTAGATGGCTCCGGATACCAAGTCCATCGCACAATGCAGTTTGAAGATGG
TGCCTCCCTTACTGTTAACTACCGCTACACCTACGAGGGAAGCCACATCAAAGGAGAGGCCCAGGTGAAG
GGGACTGGTTTCCCTGCTGACGGTCCTGTGATGACCAACTCGCTGACCGCTGCGGACTGGTGCAGGTCGA
AGAAGACTTACCCCAACGACAAAACCATCATCAGTACCTTTAAGTGGAGTTACACCACTGGAAATGGCAA
GCGCTACCGGAGCACTGCGCGGACCACCTACACCTTTGCCAAGCCAATGGCGGCTAACTATCTGAAGAAC
CAGCCGATGTACGTGTTCCGTAAGACGGAACTCAAGCACTCCAAGACCGAACTCAACTTCAAGGAGTGGC
AAAAGGCCTTTACCGATGTGATGGGCATGGACGAGCTGTACAAGGGCGGCTCGTACGTGTACAAGTCTGC
GGAGAGCGGCCCTGGGACGAGATTGAGAAATCTGCCAGTAATGGGGGATGGACTAGAAACTTCCCAAATG
TCTACAACACAGGCCCAGGCCCAACCCCAGCCAGCCAACGCAGCCAGCACCAACCCCCCGCCCCCAGAGA
CCTCCAACCCTAACAAGCCCAAGAGGCAG
[300 nt withheld, positions 1920-2219]
AAAATAAATGAGCTACCCACAGAAGAAACCGAGATCATGATAGTCCAGGCAAAAGGAAGAGGACGTGGGA
GGAAAGAAACAGGGACAGCAAAACCTGGCGTTTCCACGGTACCAAACACAACTCAAGCATCGACTCCTCC
GCAGACCCAGACCCCTCAGCCGAATCCTCCTCCTGTGCAGGCCACGCCTCACCCCTTCCCTGCCGTCACC
CCGGACCTCATCGTCCAGACCCCTGTCATGACAGTGGTGCCTCCCCAGCCACTGCAGACGCCCCCGCCAG
TGCCCCCCCAGCCACAACCCCCACCCGCTCCAGCTCCCCAGCCCGTACAGAGCCACCCACCCATCATCGC
GGCCACCCCACAGCCTGTGAAGACAAAGAAGGGAGTGAAGAGGAAAGCAGACACCACCACCCCCACCACC
ATTGACCCCATTCACGAGCCACCCTCGCTGCCCCCGGAGCCCAAGACCACCAAGCTGGGCCAGCGGCGGG
AGAGCAGCCGGCCTGTGAAACCTCCAAAGAAGGACGTGCCCGACTCTCAGCAGCACCCAGCACCAGAGAA
GAGCAGCAAGGTCTCGGAGCAGCTCAAGTGCTGCAGCGGCATCCTCAAGGAGATGTTTGCCAAGAAGCAC
GCCGCCTACGCCTGGCCCTTCTACAAGCCTGTGGACGTGGAGGCACTGGGCCTACACGACTACTGTGACA
TCATCAAGCACCCCATGGACATGAGCACAATCAAGTCTAAACTGGAGGCCCGTGAGTACCGTGATGCTCA
GGAGTTTGGTGCTGACGTCCGATTGATGTTCTCCAACTGCTATAAGTACAACCCTCCTGACCATGAGGTG
GTGGCCATGGCCCGCAAGCTCCAGGATGTGTTCGAAATGCGCTTTGCCAAGATGCCGGACGAGCCTGAGG
AGCCAGTGGTGGCCGTGTCCTCCCCGGCAGTGCCCCCTCCCACCAAGGTTGTGGCCCCGCCCTCATCCAG
CGACAGCAGCAGCGATAGCTCCTCGGACAGTGACAGTTCGACTGATGACTCTGAGGAGGAGCGAGCCCAG
CGGCTGGCTGAGCTCCAGGAGCAGCTCAAAGCCGTGCACGAGCAGCTTGCAGCCCTCTCTCAGCCCCAGC
AGAACAAACCAAAGAAAAAGGAGAAAGACAAGAAGGAAAAGAAAAAAGAAAAGCACAAAAGGAAAGAGGA
AGTGGAAGAGAATAAAAAAAGCAAAGCCAAGGAACCTCCTCCTAAAAAGACGAAGAAAAATAATAGCAGC
AACAGCAATGTGAGCAAGAAGGAGCCAGCGCCCATGAAGAGCAAGCCCCCTCCCACGTATGAG
[249 nt withheld, positions 3543-3791]
GAGAAAGTTGATGTGATTGCCGGCTCCTCCAAGATGAAGGGCTTCTCGTCCTCAGAGTCGGAGAGCTCCA
GTGAGTCCAGCTCCTCTGACAGCGAAGACTCCGAAACAATGGCCGAGAATGTGGTGGAACCGGGGCCGCC
TTCAGCCAAGCGGCCTAAACTCTCATCTCCGGCCCTCTCGGCGTCCGCCAGCGATGGCACAGATTTTGGC
TCTCTATTTGACTTGGAGCACGACTTACCAGATGAATTAATCAACTCTACAGAATTGGGACTAACCAATG
GTGGTGATATTAATCAGCTTCAGACAAGTCTTGGCATGGTACAAGATGCAGCTTCTAAACATAAACAGCT
GTCAGAATTGCTGCGATCTGGTAGTTCCCCTAACCTCAATATGGGAGTTGGTGGCCCAGGTCAAGTCATG
GCCAGCCAGGCCCAACAGAGCAGTCCTGGATTAGGTTTGATAAATAGCATGGTCAAAAGCCCAATGACAC
AGGCAGGCTTGACTTCTCCCAACATGGGGATGGGCACTAGTGGACCAAATCAGGGTCCTACGCAGTCAAC
AGGTATGATGAACAGTCCAGTAAATCAGCCTGCCATGGGAATGAACACAGGGATGAATGCGGGCATGAAT
CCTGGAATGTTGGCTGCAGGCAATGGACAAGGGATAATGCCTAATCAAGTCATGAACGGTTCAATTGGAG
CAGGCCGAGGGCGACAGAATATGCAGTACCCAAACCCAGGCATGGGAAGTGCTGGCAACTTACTGACTGA
GCCTCTTCAGCAGGGCTCTCCCCAGATGGGAGGACAAACAGGATTGAGAGGCCCCCAGCCTCTTAAGATG
GGAATGATGAACAACCCCAATCCTTATGGTTCACCATATACTCAGAATCCTGGACAGCAGATTGGAGCCA
GTGGCCTTGGTCTCCAGATTCAGACAAAAACTGTACTATCAAATAACTTATCTCCATTTGCTATGGACAA
AAAGGCAGTTCCTGGTGGAGGAATGCCCAACATGGGTCAACAGCCAGCCCCGCAGGTCCAGCAGCCAGGT
CTGGTGACTCCAGTTGCCCAAGGGATGGGTTCTGGAGCACATACAGCTGATCCAGAGAAGCGCAAGCTCA
TCCAGCAGCAGCTTGTTCTCCTTTTGCATGCTCACAAGTGCCAGCGCCGGGAACAGGCCAATGGGGAAGT
GAGGCAGTGCAACCTTCCCCACTGTCGCACAATGAAGAATGTCCTAAACCACATGACACACTGCCAGTCA
GGCAAGTCTTGCCAAGTGGCACACTGTGCATCTTCTCGACAAATCATTTCACACTGGAAGAATTGTACAA
GACATGATTGTCCTGTGTGTCTCCCCCTCAAAAATGCTGGTGATAAGAGAAATCAACAGCCAATTTTGAC
TGGAGCACCCGTTGGACTTGGAAATCCTAGCTCTCTAGGGGTGGGTCAACAGTCTGCCCCCAACCTAAGC
ACTGTTAGTCAGATTGATCCCAGCTCCATAGAAAGAGCCTATGCAGCTCTTGGACTACCCTATCAAGTAA
ATCAGATGCCGACACAACCCCAGGTGCAAGCAAAGAACCAGCAGAATCAGCAGCCTGGGCAGTCTCCCCA
AGGCATGCGGCCCATGAGCAACATGAGTGCTAGTCCTATGGGAGTAAATGGAGGTGTAGGAGTTCAAACG
CCGAGTCTTCTTTCTGACTCAATGTTGCATTCAGCCATAAATTCTCAAAACCCAATGATGAGTGAAAATG
CCAGTGTGCCCTCCATGGGTCCTATGCCAACAGCAGCTCAACCATCCACTACTGGAATTCGGAAACAGTG
GCACGAAGATATTACTCAGGATCTTCGAAATCATCTTGTTCACAAACTCGTCCAAGCCATATTTCCTACG
CCGGATCCTGCTGCTTTAAAAGACAGACGGATGGAAAACCTAGTTGCATATGCTCGGAAAGTTGAAGGGG
ACATGTATGAATCTGCAAACAATCGAGCGGAATACTACCACCTTCTAGCTGAGAAAATCTATAAGATCCA
GAAAGAACTAGAAGAAAAACGAAGGACCAGACTACAGAAGCAGAACATGCTACCAAATGCTGCAGGCATG
GTTCCAGTTTCCATGAATCCAGGGCCTAACATGGGACAGCCGCAACCAGGAATGACTTCTAATGGCCCTC
TACCTGACCCAAGTATGATCCGTGGCAGTGTGCCAAACCAGATGATGCCTCGAATAACTCCACAATCTGG
TTTGAATCAATTTGGCCAGATGAGCATGGCCCAGCCCCCTATTGTACCCCGGCAAACCCCTCCTCTTCAG
CACCATGGACAGTTGGCTCAACCTGGAGCTCTCAACCCGCCTATGGGCTATGGGCCTCGTATGCAACAGC
CTTCCAACCAGGGCCAGTTCCTTCCTCAGACTCAGTTCCCATCACAGGGAATGAATGTAACAAATATCCC
TTTGGCTCCGTCCAGCGGTCAAGCTCCAGTGTCTCAAGCACAAATGTCTAGTTCTTCCTGCCCGGTGAAC
TCTCCTATAATGCCTCCAGGGTCTCAGGGGAGCCACATTCACTGTCCCCAGCTTCCTCAACCAGCTCTTC
ATCAGAATTCACCCTCGCCTGTACCTAGTCGTACCCCCACCCCTCACCATACTCCCCCAAGCATAGGGGC
TCAGCAGCCACCAGCAACAACAATTCCAGCCCCTGTTCCTACACCTCCTGCCATGCCACCTGGGCCACAG
TCCCAGGCTCTACATCCCCCTCCAAGGCAGACACCTACACCACCAACAACACAACTTCCCCAACAAGTGC
AGCCTTCACTTCCTGCTGCACCTTCTGCTGACCAGCCCCAGCAGCAGCCTCGCTCACAGCAGAGCACAGC
AGCGTCTGTTCCTACCCCAACAGCACCGCTGCTTCCTCCGCAGCCTGCAACTCCACTTTCCCAGCCAGCT
GTAAGCATTGAAGGACAGGTATCAAATCCTCCATCTACTAGTAGCACAGAAGTGAATTCTCAGGCCATTG
CTGAGAAGCAGCCTTCCCAGGAAGTGAAGATGGAGGCCAAAATGGAAGTGGATCAACCAGAACCAGCAGA
TACTCAGCCGGAGGATATTTCAGAGTCTAAAGTGGAAGACTGTAAAATGGAATCTACCGAAACAGAAGAG
AGAAGCACTGAGTTAAAAACTGAAATAAAAGAGGAGGAAGACCAGCCAAGTACTTCAGCTACCCAGTCAT
CTCCGGCTCCAGGACAGTCAAAGAAAAAGATTTTCAAACCAGAAGAACTACGACAGGCACTGATGCCAAC
TTTGGAGGCACTTTACCGTCAGGATCCAGAATCCCTTCCCTTTCGTCAACCTGTGGACCCTCAGCTTTTA
GGAATCCCTGATTACTTTGATATTGTGAAGAGCCCCATGGATCTTTCTACCATTAAGAGGAAGTTAGACA
CTGGACAGTATCAGGAGCCCTGGCAGTATGTCGATGATATTTGGCTTATGTTCAATAATGCCTGGTTATA
TAACCGGAAAACATCACGGGTATACAAATACTGCTCCAAGCTCTCTGAGGTCTTTGAACAAGAAATTGAC
CCAGTGATGCAAAGCCTTGGATACTGTTGTGGCAGAAAGTTGGAGTTCTCTCCACAGACACTGTGTTGCT
ACGGCAAACAGTTGTGCACAATACCTCGTGATGCCACTTATTACAGTTACCAGAACAGGTATCATTTCTG
TGAGAAGTGTTTCAATGAGATCCAAGGGGAGAGCGTTTCTTTGGGGGATGACCCTTCCCAGCCTCAAACT
ACAATAAATAAAGAACAATTTTCCAAGAGAAAAAATGACACACTGGATCCTGAACTGTTTGTTGAATGTA
CAGAGTGCGGAAGAAAGATGCATCAGATCTGTGTCCTTCACCATGAGATCATCTGGCCTGCTGGATTCGT
CTGTGATGGCTGTTTAAAGAAAAGTGCACGAACTAGGAAAGAAAATAAGTTTTCTGCTAAAAGGTTGCCA
TCTACCAGACTTGGCACCTTTCTAGAGAATCGTGTGAATGACTTTCTGAGGCGACAGAATCACCCTGAGT
CAGGAGAGGTCACTGTTAGAGTAGTTCATGCTTCTGACAAAACCGTGGAAGTAAAACCAGGCATGAAAGC
AAGGTTTGTGGACAGTGGAGAGATGGCAGAATCCTTTCCATACCGAACCAAAGCCCTCTTTGCCTTTGAA
GAAATTGATGGTGTTGACCTGTGCTTCTTTGGCATGCATGTTCAAGAGTATGGCTCTGACTGCCCTCCAC
CCAACCAGAGGAGAGTATACATATCTTACCTCGATAGTGTTCATTTCTTCCGTCCTAAATGCTTGAGGAC
TGCAGTCTATCATGAAATCCTAATTGGATATTTAGAATATGTCAAGAAATTAGGTTACACAACAGGGCAT
ATTTGGGCATGTCCACCAAGTGAGGGAGATGATTATATCTTCCATTGCCATCCTCCTGACCAGAAGATAC
CCAAGCCCAAGCGACTGCAGGAATGGTACAAAAAAATGCTTGACAAGGCTGTATCAGAGCGTATTGTCCA
TGACTACAAGGATATTTTTAAACAAGCTACTGAAGATAGATTAACAAGTGCAAAGGAATTGCCTTATTTC
GAGGGTGATTTCTGGCCCAATGTTCTGGAAGAAAGCATTAAGGAACTGGAACAGGAGGAAGAAGAGAGAA
AACGAGAGGAAAACACCAGCAATGAAAGCACAGATGTGACCAAGGGAGACAGCAAAAATGCTAAAAAGAA
GAATAATAAGAAAACCAGCAAAAATAAGAGCAGCCTGAGTAGGGGCAACAAGAAGAAACCCGGGATGCCC
AATGTATCTAACGACCTCTCACAGAAACTATATGCCACCATGGAGAAGCATAAAGAGGTCTTCTTTGTGA
TCCGCCTCATTGCTGGCCCTGCTGCCAACTCCCTGCCTCCCATTGTTGATCCTGATCCTCTCATCCCCTG
CGATCTGATGGATGGTCGGGATGCGTTTCTCACGCTGGCAAGGGACAAGCACCTGGAGTTCTCTTCACTC
CGAAGAGCCCAGTGGTCCACCATGTGCATGCTGGTGGAGCTGCACACGCAGAGCCAGGACCGCTTTGTCT
ACACCTGCAATGAATGCAAGCACCATGTGGAGACACGCTGGCACTGTACTGTCTGTGAGGATTATGACTT
GTGTATCACCTGCTATAACACTAAAAACCATGACCACAAAATGGAGAAACTAGGCCTTGGCTTAGATGAT
GAGAGCAACAACCAGCAGGCTGCAGCCACCCAGAGCCCAGGCGATTCTCGCCGCCTGAGTATCCAGCGCT
GCATCCAGTCTCTGGTCCATGCTTGCCAGTGTCGGAATGCCAATTGCTCACTGCCATCCTGCCAGAAGAT
GAAGCGGGTTGTGCAGCATACCAAGGGTTGCAAACGGAAAACCAATGGCGGGTGCCCCATCTGCAAGCAG
CTCATTGCCCTCTGCTGCTACCATGCCAAGCACTGCCAGGAGAACAAATGCCCGGTGCCGTTCTGCCTAA
ACATCAAGCAGAAGCTCCGGCAGCAACAGCTGCAGCACCGACTACAGCAGGCCCAAATGCTTCGCAGGAG
GATGGCCAGCATGCAGCGGACTGGTGTGGTTGGGCAGCAACAGGGCCTCCCTTCCCCCACTCCTGCCACT
CCAACGACACCAACTGGCCAACAGCCAACCACCCCGCAGACGCCCCAGCCCACTTCTCAGCCTCAGCCTA
CCCCTCCCAATAGCATGCCACCCTACTTGCCCAGGACTCAAGCTGCTGGCCCTGTGTCCCAGGGTAAGGC
AGCAGGCCAGGTGACCCCTCCAACCCCTCCTCAGACTGCTCAGCCACCCCTTCCAGGGCCCCCACCTGCA
GCAGTGGAAATGGCAATGCAGATTCAGAGAGCAGCGGAGACGCAGCGCCAGATGGCCCACGTGCAAATTT
TTCAAAGGCCAATCCAACACCAGATGCCCCCGATGACTCCCATGGCCCCCATGGGTATGAACCCACCTCC
CATGACCAGAGGTCCCAGTGGGCATTTGGAGCCAGGGATGGGACCGACAGGGATGCAGCAACAGCCACCC
TGGAGCCAAGGAGGATTGCCTCAGCCCCAGCAACTACAGTCTGGGATGCCAAGGCCAGCCATGATGTCAG
TGGCCCAGCATGGTCAACCTTTGAACATGGCTCCACAACCAGGATTGGGCCAGGTAGGTATCAGCCCACT
CAAACCAGGCACTGTGTCTCAACAAGCCTTACAAAACCTTTTGCGGACTCTCAGGTCTCCCAGCTCTCCC
CTGCAGCAGCAACAGGTGCTTAGTATCCTTCACGCCAACCCCCAGCTGTTGGCTGCATTCATCAAGCAGC
GGGCTGCCAAGTATGCCAACTCTAATCCACAACCCATCCCTGGGCAGCCTGGCATGCCCCAGGGGCAGCC
AGGGCTACAGCCACCTACCATGCCAGGTCAGCAGGGGGTCCACTCCAATCCAGCCATGCAGAACATGAAT
CCAATGCAGGCGGGCGTTCAGAGGGCTGGCCTGCCCCAGCAGCAACCACAGCAGCAACTCCAGCCACCCA
TGGGAGGGATGAGCCCCCAGGCTCAGCAGATGAACATGAACCACAACACCATGCCTTCACAATTCCGAGA
CATCTTGAGACGACAGCAAATGATGCAACAGCAGCAGCAACAGGGAGCAGGGCCAGGAATAGGCCCTGGA
ATGGCCAACCATAACCAGTTCCAGCAACCCCAAGGAGTTGGCTACCCACCACAGCAGCAGCAGCGGATGC
AGCATCACATGCAACAGATGCAACAAGGAAATATGGGACAGATAGGCCAGCTTCCCCAGGCCTTGGGAGC
AGAGGCAGGTGCCAGTCTACAGGCCTATCAGCAGCGACTCCTTCAGCAACAGATGGGGTCCCCTGTTCAG
CCCAACCCCATGAGCCCCCAGCAGCATATGCTCCCAAATCAGGCCCAGTCCCCACACCTACAAGGCCAGC
AGATCCCTAATTCTCTCTCCAATCAAGTGCGCTCTCCCCAGCCTGTCCCTTCTCCACGGCCACAGTCCCA
GCCCCCCCACTCCAGTCCTTCCCCAAGGATGCAGCCTCAGCCTTCTCCACACCACGTTTCCCCACAGACA
AGTTCCCCACATCCTGGACTGGTAGCTGCCCAGGCCAACCCCATGGAACAAGGGCATTTTGCCAGCCCGG
ACCAGAATTCAATGCTTTCTCAGCTTGCTAGCAATCCAGGCATGGCAAACCTCCATGGTGCAAGCGCCAC
GGACCTGGGACTCAGCACCGATAACTCAGACTTGAATTCAAACCTCTCACAGAGTACACTAGACATAGGC
TCGACCTGATCATAGTGAGGCTCGAGTCTAGAGGGCCCGTTTAAACCCGCTGATCAGCCTCGACTGTGCC
TTCTAGTTGCCAGCCATCTGTTGTTTGCCCCTCCCCCGTGCCTTCCTTGACCCTGGAAGGTGCCACTCCC
ACTGTCCTTTCCTAATAAAATGAGGAAATTGCATCGCATTGTCTGAGTAGGTGTCATTCTATTCTGGGGG
GTGGGGTGGGGCAGGACAGCAAGGGGGAGGATTGGGAAGACAATAGCAGGCATGCTGGGGATGCGGTGGG
CTCTATGGCTTCTGAGGCGGAAAGAACCAGCTGGGGCTCTAGGGGGTATCCCC
[124 nt withheld, positions 11475-11598]
C
[91 nt withheld, positions 11600-11690]
AGGGTGATGGTTCACGTACCTAGAAGTTCCTATTCCGAAGTTCCTATTCTCTAGAAAGTATAGGAACTTC
CTTGGCCAAAAAGCCTGAACTCACCGCGACGTCTGTCGAGAAGTTTCTGATCGAAAAGTTCGACAGCGTC
TCCGACCTGATGCAGCTCTCGGAGGGCGAAGAATCTCGTGCTTTCAGCTTCGATGTAGGAGGGCGTGGAT
ATGTCCTGCGGGTAAATAGCTGCGCCGATGGTTTCTACAAAGATCGTTATGTTTATCGGCACTTTGCATC
GGCCGCGCTCCCGATTCCGGAAGTGCTTGACATTGGGGAATTCAGCGAGAGCCTGACCTATTGCATCTCC
CGCCGTGCACAGGGTGTCACGTTGCAAGACCTGCCTGAAACCGAACTGCCCGCTGTTCTGCAGCCGGTCG
CGGAGGCCATGGATGCGATCGCTGCGGCCGATCTTAGCCAGACGAGCGGGTTCGGCCCATTCGGACCGCA
AGGAATCGGTCAATACACTACATGGCGTGATTTCATATGCGCGATTGCTGATCCCCATGTGTATCACTGG
CAAACTGTGATGGACGACACCGTCAGTGCGTCCGTCGCGCAGGCTCTCGATGAGCTGATGCTTTGGGCCG
AGGACTGCCCCGAAGTCCGGCACCTCGTGCACGCGGATTTCGGCTCCAACAATGTCCTGACGGACAATGG
CCGCATAACAGCGGTCATTGACTGGAGCGAGGCGATGTTCGGGGATTCCCAATACGAGGTCGCCAACATC
TTCTTCTGGAGGCCGTGGTTGGCTTGTATGGAGCAGCAGACGCGCTACTTCGAGCGGAGGCATCCGGAGC
TTGCAGGATCGCCGCGGCTCCGGGCGTATATGCTCCGCATTGGTCTTGACCAACTCTATCAGAGCTTGGT
TGACGGCAATTTCGATGATGCAGCTTGGGCGCAGGGTCGATGCGACGCAATCGTCCGATCCGGAGCCGGG
ACTGTCGGGCGTACACAAATCGCCCGCAGAAGCGCGGCCGTCTGGACCGATGGCTGTGTAGAAGTACTCG
CCGATAGTGGAAACCGACGCCCCAGCACTCGTCCGAGGGCAAAGGAATAGCACGTACTACGAGATTTCGA
TTCCACCGCCGCCTTCTATGAAAGGTTGGGCTTCGGAATCGTTTTCCGGGACGCCGGCTGGATGATCCTC
CAGCGCGGGGATCTCATGCTGGAGTTCTTCGCCCACCCCAACTTGTTTATTGCAGCTTATAATGGTTACA
AATAAAGCAATAGCATCACAAATTTCACAAATAAAGCATTTTTTTCACTGCATTCTAGTTGTGGTTTGTC
CAAACTCATCAATGTATCTTATCATGTCTGTATACCGTCGACCTCTAGCTAGAGCTTGGCGTAATCATGG
TCATAGCTGTTTCCTGTGTGAAATTGTTATCCGCTCACAATTCCACACAACATACGAGCCGGAAGCATAA
AGTGTAAAGCCTGGGGTGCCTAATGAGTGAGCTAACTCACATTAATTGCGTTGCGCTCACTGCCCGCTTT
CCAGTCGGGAAACCTGTCGTGCCAGCTGCATTAATGAATCGGCCAACGCGCGGGGAGAGGCGGTTTGCGT
ATTGGGCGCTCTTCCGCTTCCTCGCTCACTGACTCGCTGCGCTCGGTCGTTCGGCTGCGGCGAGCGGTAT
CAGCTCACTCAAAGGCGGTAATACGGTTATCCACAGAATCAGGGGATAACGCAGGAAAGAACATGTGAGC
AAAAGGCCAGCAAAAGGCCAGGAACCGTAAAAAGGCCGCGTTGCTGGCGTTTTTCCATAGGCTCCGCCCC
CCTGACGAGCATCACAAAAATCGACGCTCAAGTCAGAGGTGGCGAAACCCGACAGGACTATAAAGATACC
AGGCGTTTCCCCCTGGAAGCTCCCTCGTGCGCTCTCCTGTTCCGACCCTGCCGCTTACCGGATACCTGTC
CGCCTTTCTCCCTTCGGGAAGCGTGGCGCTTTCTCATAGCTCACGCTGTAGGTATCTCAGTTCGGTGTAG
GTCGTTCGCTCCAAGCTGGGCTGTGTGCACGAACCCCCCGTTCAGCCCGACCGCTGCGCCTTATCCGGTA
ACTATCGTCTTGAGTCCAACCCGGTAAGACACGACTTATCGCCACTGGCAGCAGCCACTGGTAACAGGAT
TAGCAGAGCGAGGTATGTAGGCGGTGCTACAGAGTTCTTGAAGTGGTGGCCTAACTACGGCTACACTAGA
AGAACAGTATTTGGTATCTGCGCTCTGCTGAAGCCAGTTACCTTCGGAAAAAGAGTTGGTAGCTCTTGAT
CCGGCAAACAAACCACCGCTGGTAGCGGTGGTTTTTTTGTTTGCAAGCAGCAGATTACGCGCAGAAAAAA
AGGATCTCAAGAAGATCCTTTGATCTTTTCTACGGGGTCTGACGCTCAGTGGAACGAAAACTCACGTTAA
GGGATTTTGGTCATGAGATTATCAAAAAGGATCTTCACCTAGATCCTTTTAAATTAAAAATGAAGTTTTA
AATCAATCTAAAGTATATATGAGTAAACTTGGTCTGACAGTTACCAATGCTTAATCAGTGAGGCACCTAT
CTCAGCGATCTGTCTATTTCGTTCATCCATAGTTGCCTGACTCCCCGTCGTGTAGATAACTACGATACGG
GAGGGCTTACCATCTGGCCCCAGTGCTGCAATGATACCGCGAGACCCACGCTCACCGGCTCCAGATTTAT
CAGCAATAAACCAGCCAGCCGGAAGGGCCGAGCGCAGAAGTGGTCCTGCAACTTTATCCGCCTCCATCCA
GTCTATTAATTGTTGCCGGGAAGCTAGAGTAAGTAGTTCGCCAGTTAATAGTTTGCGCAACGTTGTTGCC
ATTGCTACAGGCATCGTGGTGTCACGCTCGTCGTTTGGTATGGCTTCATTCAGCTCCGGTTCCCAACGAT
CAAGGCGAGTTACATGATCCCCCATGTTGTGCAAAAAAGCGGTTAGCTCCTTCGGTCCTCCGATCGTTGT
CAGAAGTAAGTTGGCCGCAGTGTTATCACTCATGGTTATGGCAGCACTGCATAATTCTCTTACTGTCATG
CCATCCGTAAGATGCTTTTCTGTGACTGGTGAGTACTCAACCAAGTCATTCTGAGAATAGTGTATGCGGC
GACCGAGTTGCTCTTGCCCGGCGTCAATACGGGATAATACCGCGCCACATAGCAGAACTTTAAAAGTGCT
CATCATTGGAAAACGTTCTTCGGGGCGAAAACTCTCAAGGATCTTACCGCTGTTGAGATCCAGTTCGATG
TAACCCACTCGTGCACCCAACTGATCTTCAGCATCTTTTACTTTCACCAGCGTTTCTGGGTGAGCAAAAA
CAGGAAGGCAAAATGCCGCAAAAAAGGGAATAAGGGCGACACGGAAATGTTGAATACTCATACTCTTCCT
TTTTCAATATTATTGAAGCATTTATCAGGGTTATTGTCTCATGAGCGGATACATATTTGAATGTATTTAG
AAAAATAAACAAATAGGGGTTCCGCGCACATTTCCCCGAAAAGTGCCACCTGACGTC
