>Addgene plasmid #204697 | pcDNA5-FRT/TO-mNeonGreen-BRD4-p300 | depositor partial sequence | sequence record 402667 | pcDNA5-FRT/TO-mNeonGreen-BRD4-p300 sequence 10198 bps
CTTAAGCTTATGGGACCGGCTGCCAAGCGCGTGAAACTCGATGGCGTGAGCAAGGGCGAGGAGGATAACA
TGGCCTCTCTCCCAGCGACACATGAGTTACACATCTTTGGCTCCATCAACGGTGTGGACTTTGACATGGT
GGGTCAGGGCACCGGCAATCCAAATGATGGTTATGAGGAGTTAAACCTGAAGTCCACCAAGGGTGACCTC
CAGTTCTCCCCCTGGATTCTGGTCCCTCATATCGGGTATGGCTTCCATCAGTACCTGCCCTACCCTGACG
GGATGTCGCCTTTCCAGGCCGCAATGGTAGATGGCTCCGGATACCAAGTCCATCGCACAATGCAGTTTGA
AGATGGTGCCTCCCTTACTGTTAACTACCGCTACACCTACGAGGGAAGCCACATCAAAGGAGAGGCCCAG
GTGAAGGGGACTGGTTTCCCTGCTGACGGTCCTGTGATGACCAACTCGCTGACCGCTGCGGACTGGTGCA
GGTCGAAGAAGACTTACCCCAACGACAAAACCATCATCAGTACCTTTAAGTGGAGTTACACCACTGGAAA
TGGCAAGCGCTACCGGAGCACTGCGCGGACCACCTACACCTTTGCCAAGCCAATGGCGGCTAACTATCTG
AAGAACCAGCCGATGTACGTGTTCCGTAAGACGGAACTCAAGCACTCCAAGACCGAACTCAACTTCAAGG
AGTGGCAAAAGGCCTTTACCGATGTGATGGGCATGGACGAGCTGTACAAGGGCGGCTCGTACGTGTACAA
GTCTGCGGAGAGCGGCCCTGGGACGAGATTGAGAAATCTGCCAGTAATGGGGGATGGACTAGAAACTTCC
CAAATGTCTACAACACAGGCCCAGGCCCAACCCCAGCCAGCCAACGCAGCCAGCACCAACCCCCCGCCCC
CAGAGACCTCCAACCCTAACAAGCCCAAGAGGCAG
[300 nt withheld, positions 946-1245]
AAAATAAATGAGCTACCCACAGAAGAAACCGAGATCATGATAGTCCAGGCAAAAGGAAGAGGACGTGGGA
GGAAAGAAACAGGGACAGCAAAACCTGGCGTTTCCACGGTACCAAACACAACTCAAGCATCGACTCCTCC
GCAGACCCAGACCCCTCAGCCGAATCCTCCTCCTGTGCAGGCCACGCCTCACCCCTTCCCTGCCGTCACC
CCGGACCTCATCGTCCAGACCCCTGTCATGACAGTGGTGCCTCCCCAGCCACTGCAGACGCCCCCGCCAG
TGCCCCCCCAGCCACAACCCCCACCCGCTCCAGCTCCCCAGCCCGTACAGAGCCACCCACCCATCATCGC
GGCCACCCCACAGCCTGTGAAGACAAAGAAGGGAGTGAAGAGGAAAGCAGACACCACCACCCCCACCACC
ATTGACCCCATTCACGAGCCACCCTCGCTGCCCCCGGAGCCCAAGACCACCAAGCTGGGCCAGCGGCGGG
AGAGCAGCCGGCCTGTGAAACCTCCAAAGAAGGACGTGCCCGACTCTCAGCAGCACCCAGCACCAGAGAA
GAGCAGCAAGGTCTCGGAGCAGCTCAAGTGCTGCAGCGGCATCCTCAAGGAGATGTTTGCCAAGAAGCAC
GCCGCCTACGCCTGGCCCTTCTACAAGCCTGTGGACGTGGAGGCACTGGGCCTACACGACTACTGTGACA
TCATCAAGCACCCCATGGACATGAGCACAATCAAGTCTAAACTGGAGGCCCGTGAGTACCGTGATGCTCA
GGAGTTTGGTGCTGACGTCCGATTGATGTTCTCCAACTGCTATAAGTACAACCCTCCTGACCATGAGGTG
GTGGCCATGGCCCGCAAGCTCCAGGATGTGTTCGAAATGCGCTTTGCCAAGATGCCGGACGAGCCTGAGG
AGCCAGTGGTGGCCGTGTCCTCCCCGGCAGTGCCCCCTCCCACCAAGGTTGTGGCCCCGCCCTCATCCAG
CGACAGCAGCAGCGATAGCTCCTCGGACAGTGACAGTTCGACTGATGACTCTGAGGAGGAGCGAGCCCAG
CGGCTGGCTGAGCTCCAGGAGCAGCTCAAAGCCGTGCACGAGCAGCTTGCAGCCCTCTCTCAGCCCCAGC
AGAACAAACCAAAGAAAAAGGAGAAAGACAAGAAGGAAAAGAAAAAAGAAAAGCACAAAAGGAAAGAGGA
AGTGGAAGAGAATAAAAAAAGCAAAGCCAAGGAACCTCCTCCTAAAAAGACGAAGAAAAATAATAGCAGC
AACAGCAATGTGAGCAAGAAGGAGCCAGCGCCCATGAAGAGCAAGCCCCCTCCCACGTATGAG
[249 nt withheld, positions 2569-2817]
GAGAAAGTTGATGTGATTGCCGGCTCCTCCAAGATGAAGGGCTTCTCGTCCTCAGAGTCGGAGAGCTCCA
GTGAGTCCAGCTCCTCTGACAGCGAAGACTCCGAAACAATGGCCGAGAATGTGGTGGAACCGGGGCCGCC
TTCAGCCAAGCGGCCTAAACTCTCATCTCCGGCCCTCTCGGCGTCCGCCAGCGATGGCACAGATTTTGGC
TCTCTATTTGACTTGGAGCACGACTTACCAGATGAATTAATCAACTCTACAGAATTGGGACTAACCAATG
GTGGTGATATTAATCAGCTTCAGACAAGTCTTGGCATGGTACAAGATGCAGCTTCTAAACATAAACAGCT
GTCAGAATTGCTGCGATCTGGTAGTTCCCCTAACCTCAATATGGGAGTTGGTGGCCCAGGTCAAGTCATG
GCCAGCCAGGCCCAACAGAGCAGTCCTGGATTAGGTTTGATAAATAGCATGGTCAAAAGCCCAATGACAC
AGGCAGGCTTGACTTCTCCCAACATGGGGATGGGCACTAGTGGACCAAATCAGGGTCCTACGCAGTCAAC
AGGTATGATGAACAGTCCAGTAAATCAGCCTGCCATGGGAATGAACACAGGGATGAATGCGGGCATGAAT
CCTGGAATGTTGGCTGCAGGCAATGGACAAGGGATAATGCCTAATCAAGTCATGAACGGTTCAATTGGAG
CAGGCCGAGGGCGACAGAATATGCAGTACCCAAACCCAGGCATGGGAAGTGCTGGCAACTTACTGACTGA
GCCTCTTCAGCAGGGCTCTCCCCAGATGGGAGGACAAACAGGATTGAGAGGCCCCCAGCCTCTTAAGATG
GGAATGATGAACAACCCCAATCCTTATGGTTCACCATATACTCAGAATCCTGGACAGCAGATTGGAGCCA
GTGGCCTTGGTCTCCAGATTCAGACAAAAACTGTACTATCAAATAACTTATCTCCATTTGCTATGGACAA
AAAGGCAGTTCCTGGTGGAGGAATGCCCAACATGGGTCAACAGCCAGCCCCGCAGGTCCAGCAGCCAGGT
CTGGTGACTCCAGTTGCCCAAGGGATGGGTTCTGGAGCACATACAGCTGATCCAGAGAAGCGCAAGCTCA
TCCAGCAGCAGCTTGTTCTCCTTTTGCATGCTCACAAGTGCCAGCGCCGGGAACAGGCCAATGGGGAAGT
GAGGCAGTGCAACCTTCCCCACTGTCGCACAATGAAGAATGTCCTAAACCACATGACACACTGCCAGTCA
GGCAAGTCTTGCCAAGTGGCACACTGTGCATCTTCTCGACAAATCATTTCACACTGGAAGAATTGTACAA
GACATGATTGTCCTGTGTGTCTCCCCCTCAAAAATGCTGGTGATAAGAGAAATCAACAGCCAATTTTGAC
TGGAGCACCCGTTGGACTTGGAAATCCTAGCTCTCTAGGGGTGGGTCAACAGTCTGCCCCCAACCTAAGC
ACTGTTAGTCAGATTGATCCCAGCTCCATAGAAAGAGCCTATGCAGCTCTTGGACTACCCTATCAAGTAA
ATCAGATGCCGACACAACCCCAGGTGCAAGCAAAGAACCAGCAGAATCAGCAGCCTGGGCAGTCTCCCCA
AGGCATGCGGCCCATGAGCAACATGAGTGCTAGTCCTATGGGAGTAAATGGAGGTGTAGGAGTTCAAACG
CCGAGTCTTCTTTCTGACTCAATGTTGCATTCAGCCATAAATTCTCAAAACCCAATGATGAGTGAAAATG
CCAGTGTGCCCTCCATGGGTCCTATGCCAACAGCAGCTCAACCATCCACTACTGGAATTCGGAAACAGTG
GCACGAAGATATTACTCAGGATCTTCGAAATCATCTTGTTCACAAACTCGTCCAAGCCATATTTCCTACG
CCGGATCCTGCTGCTTTAAAAGACAGACGGATGGAAAACCTAGTTGCATATGCTCGGAAAGTTGAAGGGG
ACATGTATGAATCTGCAAACAATCGAGCGGAATACTACCACCTTCTAGCTGAGAAAATCTATAAGATCCA
GAAAGAACTAGAAGAAAAACGAAGGACCAGACTACAGAAGCAGAACATGCTACCAAATGCTGCAGGCATG
GTTCCAGTTTCCATGAATCCAGGGCCTAACATGGGACAGCCGCAACCAGGAATGACTTCTAATGGCCCTC
TACCTGACCCAAGTATGATCCGTGGCAGTGTGCCAAACCAGATGATGCCTCGAATAACTCCACAATCTGG
TTTGAATCAATTTGGCCAGATGAGCATGGCCCAGCCCCCTATTGTACCCCGGCAAACCCCTCCTCTTCAG
CACCATGGACAGTTGGCTCAACCTGGAGCTCTCAACCCGCCTATGGGCTATGGGCCTCGTATGCAACAGC
CTTCCAACCAGGGCCAGTTCCTTCCTCAGACTCAGTTCCCATCACAGGGAATGAATGTAACAAATATCCC
TTTGGCTCCGTCCAGCGGTCAAGCTCCAGTGTCTCAAGCACAAATGTCTAGTTCTTCCTGCCCGGTGAAC
TCTCCTATAATGCCTCCAGGGTCTCAGGGGAGCCACATTCACTGTCCCCAGCTTCCTCAACCAGCTCTTC
ATCAGAATTCACCCTCGCCTGTACCTAGTCGTACCCCCACCCCTCACCATACTCCCCCAAGCATAGGGGC
TCAGCAGCCACCAGCAACAACAATTCCAGCCCCTGTTCCTACACCTCCTGCCATGCCACCTGGGCCACAG
TCCCAGGCTCTACATCCCCCTCCAAGGCAGACACCTACACCACCAACAACACAACTTCCCCAACAAGTGC
AGCCTTCACTTCCTGCTGCACCTTCTGCTGACCAGCCCCAGCAGCAGCCTCGCTCACAGCAGAGCACAGC
AGCGTCTGTTCCTACCCCAACAGCACCGCTGCTTCCTCCGCAGCCTGCAACTCCACTTTCCCAGCCAGCT
GTAAGCATTGAAGGACAGGTATCAAATCCTCCATCTACTAGTAGCACAGAAGTGAATTCTCAGGCCATTG
CTGAGAAGCAGCCTTCCCAGGAAGTGAAGATGGAGGCCAAAATGGAAGTGGATCAACCAGAACCAGCAGA
TACTCAGCCGGAGGATATTTCAGAGTCTAAAGTGGAAGACTGTAAAATGGAATCTACCGAAACAGAAGAG
AGAAGCACTGAGTTAAAAACTGAAATAAAAGAGGAGGAAGACCAGCCAAGTACTTCAGCTACCCAGTCAT
CTCCGGCTCCAGGACAGTCAAAGAAAAAGATTTTCAAACCAGAAGAACTACGACAGGCACTGATGCCAAC
TTTGGAGGCACTTTACCGTCAGGATCCAGAATCCCTTCCCTTTCGTCAACCTGTGGACCCTCAGCTTTTA
GGAATCCCTGATTACTTTGATATTGTGAAGAGCCCCATGGATCTTTCTACCATTAAGAGGAAGTTAGACA
CTGGACAGTATCAGGAGCCCTGGCAGTATGTCGATGATATTTGGCTTATGTTCAATAATGCCTGGTTATA
TAACCGGAAAACATCACGGGTATACAAATACTGCTCCAAGCTCTCTGAGGTCTTTGAACAAGAAATTGAC
CCAGTGATGCAAAGCCTTGGATACTGTTGTGGCAGAAAGTTGGAGTTCTCTCCACAGACACTGTGTTGCT
ACGGCAAACAGTTGTGCACAATACCTCGTGATGCCACTTATTACAGTTACCAGAACAGGTATCATTTCTG
TGAGAAGTGTTTCAATGAGATCCAAGGGGAGAGCGTTTCTTTGGGGGATGACCCTTCCCAGCCTCAAACT
ACAATAAATAAAGAACAATTTTCCAAGAGAAAAAATGACACACTGGATCCTGAACTGTTTGTTGAATGTA
CAGAGTGCGGAAGAAAGATGCATCAGATCTGTGTCCTTCACCATGAGATCATCTGGCCTGCTGGATTCGT
CTGTGATGGCTGTTTAAAGAAAAGTGCACGAACTAGGAAAGAAAATAAGTTTTCTGCTAAAAGGTTGCCA
TCTACCAGACTTGGCACCTTTCTAGAGAATCGTGTGAATGACTTTCTGAGGCGACAGAATCACCCTGAGT
CAGGAGAGGTCACTGTTAGAGTAGTTCATGCTTCTGACAAAACCGTGGAAGTAAAACCAGGCATGAAAGC
AAGGTTTGTGGACAGTGGAGAGATGGCAGAATCCTTTCCATACCGAACCAAAGCCCTCTTTGCCTTTGAA
GAAATTGATGGTGTTGACCTGTGCTTCTTTGGCATGCATGTTCAAGAGTATGGCTCTGACTGCCCTCCAC
CCAACCAGAGGAGAGTATACATATCTTACCTCGATAGTGTTCATTTCTTCCGTCCTAAATGCTTGAGGAC
TGCAGTCTATCATGAAATCCTAATTGGATATTTAGAATATGTCAAGAAATTAGGTTACACAACAGGGCAT
ATTTGGGCATGTCCACCAAGTGAGGGAGATGATTATATCTTCCATTGCCATCCTCCTGACCAGAAGATAC
CCAAGCCCAAGCGACTGCAGGAATGGTACAAAAAAATGCTTGACAAGGCTGTATCAGAGCGTATTGTCCA
TGACTACAAGGATATTTTTAAACAAGCTACTGAAGATAGATTAACAAGTGCAAAGGAATTGCCTTATTTC
GAGGGTGATTTCTGGCCCAATGTTCTGGAAGAAAGCATTAAGGAACTGGAACAGGAGGAAGAAGAGAGAA
AACGAGAGGAAAACACCAGCAATGAAAGCACAGATGTGACCAAGGGAGACAGCAAAAATGCTAAAAAGAA
GAATAATAAGAAAACCAGCAAAAATAAGAGCAGCCTGAGTAGGGGCAACAAGAAGAAACCCGGGATGCCC
AATGTATCTAACGACCTCTCACAGAAACTATATGCCACCATGGAGAAGCATAAAGAGGTCTTCTTTGTGA
TCCGCCTCATTGCTGGCCCTGCTGCCAACTCCCTGCCTCCCATTGTTGATCCTGATCCTCTCATCCCCTG
CGATCTGATGGATGGTCGGGATGCGTTTCTCACGCTGGCAAGGGACAAGCACCTGGAGTTCTCTTCACTC
CGAAGAGCCCAGTGGTCCACCATGTGCATGCTGGTGGAGCTGCACACGCAGAGCCAGGACCGCTTTGTCT
ACACCTGCAATGAATGCAAGCACCATGTGGAGACACGCTGGCACTGTACTGTCTGTGAGGATTATGACTT
GTGTATCACCTGCTATAACACTAAAAACCATGACCACAAAATGGAGAAACTAGGCCTTGGCTTAGATGAT
GAGAGCAACAACCAGCAGGCTGCAGCCACCCAGAGCCCAGGCGATTCTCGCCGCCTGAGTATCCAGCGCT
GCATCCAGTCTCTGGTCCATGCTTGCCAGTGTCGGAATGCCAATTGCTCACTGCCATCCTGCCAGAAGAT
GAAGCGGGTTGTGCAGCATACCAAGGGTTGCAAACGGAAAACCAATGGCGGGTGCCCCATCTGCAAGCAG
CTCATTGCCCTCTGCTGCTACCATGCCAAGCACTGCCAGGAGAACAAATGCCCGGTGCCGTTCTGCCTAA
ACATCAAGCAGAAGCTCCGGCAGCAACAGCTGCAGCACCGACTACAGCAGGCCCAAATGCTTCGCAGGAG
GATGGCCAGCATGCAGCGGACTGGTGTGGTTGGGCAGCAACAGGGCCTCCCTTCCCCCACTCCTGCCACT
CCAACGACACCAACTGGCCAACAGCCAACCACCCCGCAGACGCCCCAGCCCACTTCTCAGCCTCAGCCTA
CCCCTCCCAATAGCATGCCACCCTACTTGCCCAGGACTCAAGCTGCTGGCCCTGTGTCCCAGGGTAAGGC
AGCAGGCCAGGTGACCCCTCCAACCCCTCCTCAGACTGCTCAGCCACCCCTTCCAGGGCCCCCACCTGCA
GCAGTGGAAATGGCAATGCAGATTCAGAGAGCAGCGGAGACGCAGCGCCAGATGGCCCACGTGCAAATTT
TTCAAAGGCCAATCCAACACCAGATGCCCCCGATGACTCCCATGGCCCCCATGGGTATGAACCCACCTCC
CATGACCAGAGGTCCCAGTGGGCATTTGGAGCCAGGGATGGGACCGACAGGGATGCAGCAACAGCCACCC
TGGAGCCAAGGAGGATTGCCTCAGCCCCAGCAACTACAGTCTGGGATGCCAAGGCCAGCCATGATGTCAG
TGGCCCAGCATGGTCAACCTTTGAACATGGCTCCACAACCAGGATTGGGCCAGGTAGGTATCAGCCCACT
CAAACCAGGCACTGTGTCTCAACAAGCCTTACAAAACCTTTTGCGGACTCTCAGGTCTCCCAGCTCTCCC
CTGCAGCAGCAACAGGTGCTTAGTATCCTTCACGCCAACCCCCAGCTGTTGGCTGCATTCATCAAGCAGC
GGGCTGCCAAGTATGCCAACTCTAATCCACAACCCATCCCTGGGCAGCCTGGCATGCCCCAGGGGCAGCC
AGGGCTACAGCCACCTACCATGCCAGGTCAGCAGGGGGTCCACTCCAATCCAGCCATGCAGAACATGAAT
CCAATGCAGGCGGGCGTTCAGAGGGCTGGCCTGCCCCAGCAGCAACCACAGCAGCAACTCCAGCCACCCA
TGGGAGGGATGAGCCCCCAGGCTCAGCAGATGAACATGAACCACAACACCATGCCTTCACAATTCCGAGA
CATCTTGAGACGACAGCAAATGATGCAACAGCAGCAGCAACAGGGAGCAGGGCCAGGAATAGGCCCTGGA
ATGGCCAACCATAACCAGTTCCAGCAACCCCAAGGAGTTGGCTACCCACCACAGCAGCAGCAGCGGATGC
AGCATCACATGCAACAGATGCAACAAGGAAATATGGGACAGATAGGCCAGCTTCCCCAGGCCTTGGGAGC
AGAGGCAGGTGCCAGTCTACAGGCCTATCAGCAGCGACTCCTTCAGCAACAGATGGGGTCCCCTGTTCAG
CCCAACCCCATGAGCCCCCAGCAGCATATGCTCCCAAATCAGGCCCAGTCCCCACACCTACAAGGCCAGC
AGATCCCTAATTCTCTCTCCAATCAAGTGCGCTCTCCCCAGCCTGTCCCTTCTCCACGGCCACAGTCCCA
GCCCCCCCACTCCAGTCCTTCCCCAAGGATGCAGCCTCAGCCTTCTCCACACCACGTTTCCCCACAGACA
AGTTCCCCACATCCTGGACTGGTAGCTGCCCAGGCCAACCCCATGGAACAAGGGCATTTTGCCAGCCCGG
ACCAGAATTCAATGCTTTCTCAGCTTGCTAGCAATCCAGGCATGGCAAACCTCCATGGTGCAAGCGCCAC
GGACCTGGGACTCAGCACCGATAACTCAGACTTGAATTCAAACCTCTCACAGAGTACACTAGACATAGGC
TCGACCTGATCATAGTGAGGCTCGAGTCTAG
